Addgene plasmid #54187: mEmerald-MPO-N-18
Purpose: Localization: Lysosomes, Excitation: 487, Emission: 509
Depositing lab: Michael Davidson. Depositing organization: Florida State University, Tallahassee.
Backbone
  Vector backbone: mEmerald-N1
  Backbone size w/o insert (bp): 4750
  Vector type: Mammalian Expression
  Selectable markers: Neomycin (select with G418)
Growth in bacteria
  Bacterial resistance: Kanamycin, 50 μg/mL
  Growth temperature: 37°C
  Growth strain: DH5alpha
  Copy number: High Copy
Gene/Insert
  Gene/Insert name: MPO (alt names: Myeloperoxidase; NM_000250.1)
  Species: H. sapiens (human)
  Entrez Gene: MPO
  Promoter: CMV
  Tag / fusion protein: mEmerald (C terminal on backbone)
  Cloning method: Unknown
  Sequencing primers: 5′ CMV-F; 3′ SV40pA-R
Terms and licenses: Academic/Nonprofit Terms; Industry Terms
Depositor comments: Myeloperoxidase. Excitation = 487; Emission = 509. Localization data: Lysosomes
How to cite: mEmerald-MPO-N-18 was a gift from Michael Davidson (Addgene plasmid # 54187 ; http://n2t.net/addgene:54187 ; RRID:Addgene_54187)
