[The description below was written by a language model from this plasmid's Addgene catalogue record.]
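Description:
mEmerald-MPO-N-18 is a mammalian expression plasmid built on the mEmerald-N1 backbone (about 4.75 kb without the insert), designed to express human myeloperoxidase (MPO) as a fluorescent fusion protein. The MPO coding sequence is placed under the control of the CMV promoter, a strong constitutive promoter widely used for transient expression in cultured mammalian cells. The backbone supplies mEmerald at the C terminus of the insert, so the translated product is MPO followed by the fluorescent protein. The "N-18" in the name probably refers to the N1-type arrangement and a linker between the two parts, but the record does not define it. The listed 3′ sequencing primer site indicates an SV40 polyadenylation signal downstream of the fusion. No feature table is provided, so finer details of the cassette and the cloning method are not recorded.

The plasmid is propagated in E. coli as a high-copy construct under kanamycin selection. It also carries a neomycin resistance marker, which allows G418 selection of stably transfected mammalian cells. mEmerald is a bright green GFP derivative, with excitation and emission maxima recorded here as 487 nm and 509 nm. The depositor lists lysosomes as the localization of the fusion, in keeping with myeloperoxidase being a granule- and lysosome-associated enzyme. The construct therefore serves mainly as a green fluorescent marker for labelling lysosomal compartments in fluorescence microscopy, including live-cell imaging, and for following the trafficking and distribution of MPO itself in transfected cells.
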