>Addgene plasmid #54187 | mEmerald-MPO-N-18 | depositor partial sequence | sequence record 84337 | insert sequence
AGATCCGCTAGCGCTACCGGACTCAGATCTCGAGCTCAAGCTTACCGCCATGGGGGTTCCCTTCTTCTCT
TCTCTCAGATGCATGGTGGACTTAGGACCTTGCTGGGCTGGGGGTCTCACTGCAGAGATGAAGCTGCTTC
TGGCCCTAGCAGGGCTCCTGGCCATTCTGGCCACGCCCCAGCCCTCTGAAGGTGCTGCTCCAGCTGTCCT
GGGGGAGGTGGACACCTCGTTGGTGCTGAGCTCCATGGAGGAGGCCAAGCAGCTGGTGGACAAGGCCTAC
AAGGAGCGGCGGGAAAGCATCAAGCAGCGGCTTCGCAGCGGCTCAGCCAGCCCCATGGAACTCCTATCCT
ACTTCAAGCAGCCGGTGGCAGCCACCAGGACGGCGGTGAGGGCCGCTGACTACCTGCACGTGGCTCTAGA
CCTGCTGGAGAGGAAGCTGCGGTCCCTGTGGCGAAGGCCATTCAATGTCACTGATGTGCTGACGCCCGCC
CAGCTGAATGTGTTGTCCAAGTCAAGCGGCTGCGCCTACCAGGACGTGGGGGTGACTTGCCCGGAGCAGG
ACAAATACCGCACCATCACCGGGATGTGCAACAACAGACGCAGCCCCACGCTGGGGGCCTCCAACCGTGC
CTTTGTGCGCTGGCTGCCGGCGGAGTATGAGGACGGCTTCTCTCTTCCCTACGGCTGGACGCCCGGGGTC
AAGCGCAACGGCTTCCCGGTGGCTCTGGCTCGCGCGGTCTCCAACGAGATCGTGCGCTTCCCCACTGATC
AGCTGACTCCGGACCAGGAGCGCTCACTCATGTTCATGCAATGGGGCCAGCTGTTGGACCACGACCTCGA
CTTCACCCCTGAGCCGGCCGCCCGGGCCTCCTTCGTCACTGGCGTCAACTGCGAGACCAGCTGCGTTCAG
CAGCCGCCCTGCTTCCCGCTCAAGATCCCGCCCAATGACCCCCGCATCAAGAACCAAGCCGACTGCATCC
CGTTCTTCCGCTCCTGCCCGGCTTGCCCCGGGAGCAACATCACCATCCGCAACCAGATCAACGCGCTCAC
TTCCTTCGTGGACGCCAGCATGGTGTACGGCAGCGAGGAGCCCCTGGCCAGGAACCTGCGCAACATGTCC
AACCAGCTGGGGCTGCTGGCCGTCAACCAGCGCTTCCAAGACAACGGCCGGGCCCTGCTGCCCTTTGACA
ACCTGCACGATGACCCCTGTCTCCTCACCAACCGCTCAGCGCGCATCCCCTGCTTCCTGGCAGGGGACAC
CCGTTCCAGTGAGATGCCCGAGCTCACCTCCATGCACACCCTCTTACTTCGGGAGCACAACCGGCTGGCC
ACAGAGCTCAAGAGCCTGAACCCTAGGTGGGATGGGGAGAGGCTCTACCAGGAAGCCCGGAAGATCGTGG
GGGCCATGGTCCAGATCATCACTTACCGGGACTACCTGCCCCTGGTGCTGGGGCCAACGGCCATGAGGAA
GTACCTGCCCACGTACCGTTCCTACAATGACTCAGTGGACCCACGCATCGCCAACGTCTTCACCAATGCC
TTCCGCTACGGCCACACCCTCATCCAACCCTTCATGTTCCGCCTGGACAATCGGTACCAGCCCATGGAAC
CCAACCCCCGTGTCCCCCTCAGCAGGGTCTTTTTTGCCTCCTGGAGGGTCGTGCTGGAAGGTGGCATTGA
CCCCATCCTCCGGGGCCTCATGGCCACCCCTGCCAAGCTGAATCGTCAGAACCAAATTGCAGTGGATGAG
ATCCGGGAGCGATTGTTTGAGCAGGTCATGAGGATTGGGCTGGACCTGCCTGCTCTGAACATGCAGCGCA
GCAGGGACCACGGCCTCCCAGGATACAATGCCTGGAGGCGCTTCTGTGGGCTCCCGCAGCCTGAAACTGT
GGGCCAGCTGGGCACGGTGCTGAGGAACCTGAAATTGGCGAGGAAACTGATGGAGCAGTATGGCACGCCC
AACAACATCGACATCTGGATGGGCGGCGTGTCCGAGCCTCTGAAGCGCAAAGGCCGCGTGGGCCCACTCC
TCGCCTGCATCATCGGTACCCAGTTCAGGAAGCTCCGGGATGGTGATCGGTTTTGGTGGGAGAACGAGGG
TGTGTTCAGCATGCAGCAGCGACAGGCCCTGGCCCAGATCTCATTGCCCCGGATCATCTGCGACAACACA
GGCATCACCACCGTGTCTAAGAACAACATCTTCATGTCCAACTCATATCCCCGGGACTTTGTCAACTGCA
GTACACTTCCTGCATTGAACCTGGCTTCCTGGAGGGAAGCCTCCGGGAGAGGCAGCGGGAGTGGCAGTCG
CGGAGGCAGTGGTGGACCGGTCGCCACCATGGTGAGCAAGGGCGAGGAGCTGTTCACCGGGGTGGTGCCC
ATCCTGGTCGAGCTGGACGGCGACGTAAACGGCCACAAGTTCAGCGTGTCCGGCGAGGGCGAGGGCGATG
CCACCTACGGCAAGCTGACCCTGAAGTTCATCTGCACCACCGGCAAGCTGCCCGTGCCCTGGCCCACCCT
CGTGACCACCTTGACCTACGGCGTGCAGTGCTTCGCCCGCTACCCCGACCACATGAAGCAGCACGACTTC
TTCAAGTCCGCCATGCCCGAAGGCTACGTCCAGGAGCGCACCATCTTCTTCAAGGACGACGGCAACTACA
AGACCCGCGCCGAGGTGAAGTTCGAGGGCGACACCCTGGTGAACCGCATCGAGCTGAAGGGCATCGACTT
CAAGGAGGACGGCAACATCCTGGGGCACAAGCTGGAGTACAACTACAACAGCCACAAGGTCTATATCACC
GCCGACAAGCAGAAGAACGGCATCAAGGTGAACTTCAAGACCCGCCACAACATCGAGGACGGCAGCGTGC
AGCTCGCCGACCACTACCAGCAGAACACCCCCATCGGCGACGGCCCCGTGCTGCTGCCCGACAACCACTA
CCTGAGCACCCAGTCCAAGCTGAGCAAAGACCCCAACGAGAAGCGCGATCACATGGTCCTGCTGGAGTTC
GTGACCGCCGCCGGGATCACTCTCGGCATGGACGAGCTGTACAAGTAAGCGGCCGCGACTCTAGATCATA
ATCAGCCATACCA
