>Addgene plasmid #54187 | mEmerald-MPO-N-18 | addgene partial sequence | sequence record 92610 | EGFP-N 5'-CGTCGCCGTCCAGCTCGACCAG-3'
CCTTGCTCACCATGGTGGCGACCGGTCCACCACTGCCTCCGCGACTGCCACTCCCGCTGCCTCTCCCGGA
GGCTTCCCTCCAGGAAGCCAGGTTCAATGCAGGAAGTGTACTGCAGTTGACAAAGTCCCGGGGATATGAG
TTGGACATGAAGATGTTGTTCTTAGACACGGTGGTGATGCCTGTGTTGTCGCAGATGATCCGGGGCAATG
AGATCTGGGCCAGGGCCTGTCGCTGCTGCATGCTGAACACACCCTCGTTCTCCCACCAAAACCGATCACC
ATCCCGGAGCTTCCTGAACTGGGTACCGATGATGCAGGCGAGGAGTGGGCCCACGCGGCCTTTGCGCTTC
AGAGGCTCGGACACGCCGCCCATCCAGATGTCGATGTTGTTGGGCGTGCCATACTGCTCCATCAGTTTCC
TCGCCAATTTCAGGTTCCTCAGCACCGTGCCCAGCTGGCCCACAGTTTCAGGCTGCGGGAGCCCACAGAA
GCGCCTCCAGGCATTGTATCCTGGGAGGCCGTGGTCCCTGCTGCGCTGCATGTTCAGAGCAGGCAGGTCC
AGCCCAATCCTCATGACCTGCTCAAACAATCGCTCCCGGATCTCATCCACTGCAATTTGGTTCTGACGAT
TCAGCTTGGCAGGGGTGGCCATGAGGCCCCGGAGGATGGGGTCAATGCCACCTTCCAGCACGACCCTCCA
GGAGGCAAAAAAGACCCTGCTGAGGGGGACACGGGGGTTGGGTTCCATGGGCTGGTACCGATTGTCCAGG
CGGAACATGAAGGGTTGGATGA
